Addgene plasmid #106002: Opto-GPR6
Purpose: Expression of a chimeric G-protein coupled receptor (Rhodopsin-GPR6; Opto-GPR6; A4)
Depositing lab: Harald Janovjak. Depositing organization: Institute of Science and Technology Austria (I.S.T. Austria). Publication: Optical functionalization of human Class A orphan G-protein-coupled receptors. Morri M, Sanchez-Romero I, Tichy AM, Kainrath S, Gerrard EJ, Hirschfeld PP, Schwarz J, Janovjak H. Nat Commun. 2018 May 16;9(1):1950. doi: 10.1038/s41467-018-04342-1. PubMed 29769519.
Backbone
  Vector backbone: pcDNA3.1-
  Backbone manufacturer: Invitrogen
  Backbone size w/o insert (bp): 5427
  Vector type: Mammalian Expression
  Selectable markers: Neomycin (select with G418)
Growth in bacteria
  Bacterial resistance: Ampicillin, 100 μg/mL
  Growth temperature: 37°C
  Growth strain: DH5alpha
  Copy number: High Copy
Gene/Insert
  Gene/Insert name: Opto-GPR6
  Species: H. sapiens (human), B. taurus (bovine)
  Insert size (bp): 1158
  Mutation: Chimeric receptor protein
  Entrez Gene: GPR6
  Promoter: CMV
  Tag / fusion protein: VSV-G (N terminal on insert); Rhodopsin-1D4 (C terminal on insert)
  Cloning method: Restriction Enzyme; 5′ cloning site unknown (unknown if destroyed); 3′ cloning site unknown (unknown if destroyed)
  Sequencing primers: 5′ CMV_F (CGCAAATGGGCGGTAGGCGTG); 3′ pcDNA_R (CAACAGATGGCTGGCAAC)
Terms and licenses: Academic/Nonprofit Terms; Industry Terms: Not Available to Industry
Depositor comments: two step cloning; 5' and 3' sites cannot be used for (sub)cloning
How to cite: Opto-GPR6 was a gift from Harald Janovjak (Addgene plasmid # 106002 ; http://n2t.net/addgene:106002 ; RRID:Addgene_106002)
