[The description below was written by a language model from this plasmid's Addgene catalogue record and pLannotate feature annotations shown in this document.]
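Description:
Opto-GPR6 is a mammalian expression plasmid built on the pcDNA3.1(-) backbone that encodes a chimeric, light-activatable G-protein-coupled receptor combining bovine rhodopsin with the human orphan receptor GPR6. The sequenced plasmid is about 6.6 kb. It is maintained in E. coli at high copy through a ColE1/pUC-type origin with ampicillin selection from the β-lactamase gene, and it also carries an f1 origin for single-stranded DNA production. For mammalian cells, an SV40 early promoter drives a neomycin phosphotransferase gene followed by an SV40 polyadenylation signal, which allows G418 selection of stable transfectants.

The roughly 1.16 kb insert sits downstream of the CMV immediate-early enhancer and promoter and is terminated by the bovine growth hormone polyadenylation signal. A T7 promoter lies between the CMV promoter and the coding region. Automated annotation labels the open reading frame as bovine rhodopsin, which fits a design in which rhodopsin makes up most of the chimera and GPR6-derived segments replace parts of it. The record does not specify which regions come from each parent. The receptor carries an N-terminal VSV-G epitope and a C-terminal rhodopsin 1D4 epitope, both useful for detecting expression and localisation. Short hits to an HIV-1 LTR, ble, lacI and bom appear to be partial backbone matches rather than functional elements.

The construct belongs to a set of light-gated chimeras made to functionalise human Class A orphan GPCRs optically, so that GPR6-type signalling could be triggered by light without a known ligand. The depositor notes that it was assembled by two-step cloning and that the flanking sites are not usable for subcloning.
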