Features (pLannotate 1.2.2; 20 found; start..end, strand, type, name):
     74..453     +  enhancer       CMV enhancer: human cytomegalovirus immediate early enhancer
    454..657     +  promoter       CMV promoter: human cytomegalovirus (CMV) immediate early promoter
    653..686     +  LTR            5' LTR (truncated) (fragment): truncated 5' long terminal repeat (LTR) from HIV-1
    702..720     +  promoter       T7 promoter: promoter for bacteriophage T7 RNA polymerase
    863..1924    +  CDS            RHO: OPSD_BOVIN - Experimental evidence at protein level: Swiss-Prot protein existence level 1. Photoreceptor required for image-forming vision at low light intensity. Required for photoreceptor cell viability after birth (By similarity). Light-induced isomerization of 11-cis to all-trans retinal triggers a conformational change that activates signaling via G- proteins (PubMed:10926528, PubMed:12044163, PubMed:11972040, PubMed:16908857, PubMed:16586416, PubMed:17060607, PubMed:17449675, PubMed:18818650, PubMed:21389983, PubMed:22198838, PubMed:23579341, PubMed:25205354, PubMed:27458239). Subsequent
   2001..2112    +  polyA_signal   bGH poly(A) signal: bovine growth hormone polyadenylation signal
   2229..2250    +  promoter       SV40 promoter (fragment): SV40 enhancer and early promoter
   2271..2699    +  rep_origin     f1 ori (sequence partly withheld): f1 bacteriophage origin of replication; arrow indicates direction of (+) strand synthesis
   2713..3042    +  promoter       SV40 promoter: SV40 enhancer and early promoter
   3109..3900    +  CDS            neo: KKA2_KLEPN - Also known as kan, nptII. Experimental evidence at protein level: Swiss-Prot protein existence level 1. Resistance to kanamycin, neomycin, paromomycin, ribostamycin, butirosin and gentamicin B. From Klebsiella pneumoniae.
   3924..4082    +  CDS            ble (fragment): BLE_KLEPN - Experimental evidence at protein level: Swiss-Prot protein existence level 1. Binding protein with a strong affinity to the bleomycin family of antibiotics. Binds to CL990; an antimitotic-antibiotic compound. From Klebsiella pneumoniae.
   4077..4198    +  polyA_signal   SV40 poly(A) signal: SV40 polyadenylation signal
   4271..4287    -  protein_bind   lac operator: The lac repressor binds to the lac operator to inhibit transcription in E. coli. This inhibition can be relieved by adding lactose or isopropyl-β-D-thiogalactopyranoside (IPTG). lac repressor encoded by lacI
   4295..4325    -  promoter       lac promoter: promoter for the E. coli lac operon
   4340..4361    -  protein_bind   CAP binding site: CAP binding activates transcription in the presence of cAMP. E. coli catabolite activator protein
   4374..4466    -  CDS            lacI (fragment): lac repressor; lacI; The lac repressor binds to the lac operator to inhibit transcription in E. coli. This inhibition can be relieved by adding lactose or isopropyl-β-D-thiogalactopyranoside (IPTG).
   4649..5237    -  rep_origin     ori: high-copy-number ColE1/pMB1/pBR322/pUC origin of replication
   5408..6268    -  CDS            AmpR: β-lactamase; bla; confers resistance to ampicillin, carbenicillin, and related antibiotics
   6269..6373    -  promoter       AmpR promoter: bla
   6432..6484    -  misc_feature   bom (fragment): basis of mobility region from pBR322
>Addgene plasmid #106002 | Opto-GPR6 | addgene full sequence | sequence record 209610 | Addgene NGS Result
AATTGCATGAAGAATCTGCTTAGGGTTAGGCGTTTTGCGCTGCTTCGCGATGTACGGGCCAGATATACGC
GTTGACATTGATTATTGACTAGTTATTAATAGTAATCAATTACGGGGTCATTAGTTCATAGCCCATATAT
GGAGTTCCGCGTTACATAACTTACGGTAAATGGCCCGCCTGGCTGACCGCCCAACGACCCCCGCCCATTG
ACGTCAATAATGACGTATGTTCCCATAGTAACGCCAATAGGGACTTTCCATTGACGTCAATGGGTGGAGT
ATTTACGGTAAACTGCCCACTTGGCAGTACATCAAGTGTATCATATGCCAAGTACGCCCCCTATTGACGT
CAATGACGGTAAATGGCCCGCCTGGCATTATGCCCAGTACATGACCTTATGGGACTTTCCTACTTGGCAG
TACATCTACGTATTAGTCATCGCTATTACCATGGTGATGCGGTTTTGGCAGTACATCAATGGGCGTGGAT
AGCGGTTTGACTCACGGGGATTTCCAAGTCTCCACCCCATTGACGTCAATGGGAGTTTGTTTTGGCACCA
AAATCAACGGGACTTTCCAAAATGTCGTAACAACTCCGCCCCATTGACGCAAATGGGCGGTAGGCGTGTA
CGGTGGGAGGTCTATATAAGCAGAGCTCTCTGGCTAACTAGAGAACCCACTGCTTACTGGCTTATCGAAA
TTAATACGACTCACTATAGGGAGACACAAGCTGGCTAGCGTTTAAACGGGCCCTCTAGACTCGAGCACCA
TGAAAACGATCATCGCCCTGAGCTACATCTTCTGCCTGGTATTCGCCATGTACACCGATATAGAGATGAA
CAGGCTGGGAAAGGATAGCCTCATGAACGGGACCGAGGGCCCAAACTTCTACGTGCCTTTCTCCAACAAG
ACGGGCGTGGTGCGCAGCCCCTTCGAGGCCCCGCAGTACTACCTGGCGGAGCCATGGCAGTTCTCCATGC
TGGCCGCCTACATGTTCCTGCTGATCATGCTTGGCTTCCCCATCAACTTCCTCACGCTGTACGTCATCGC
GTCCACTCCGGCGCTGCGCACGCCCCTCAACTACATCCTGCTCAACCTGGCCGTGGCCGACCTCTTCATG
GTGTTCGGGGGCTTCACCACCACCCTCTACACCTCTCTGCACGGGTACTTCGTCTTTGGGCCCACGGGCT
GCAACCTGGAGGGCTTCTTTGCCACCTTGGGCGGTGAAATTGCACTGTGGTCCTTGGTGGTCCTGGCCAT
CGAGCGGTACGTGGTGGTGTATAACGCGCTCACCTATTACTCGCGCCGGACCCTGTTGGGCGCCATCATG
GGCGTCGCCTTCACCTGGGTCATGGCTCTGGCCTGTGCCGCGCCCCCCCTCGTCGGCTGGTCCAGGTACA
TCCCGGAGGGCATGCAGTGCTCGTGCGGGATTGACTACTACACGCCCCACGAGGAAACCAACAATGAGTC
GTTCGTCATCTACATGTTCGTGGTCCACTTCATCATCCCCCTGATTGTCATATTCTTCTGCTACGGACGC
ATCTGCCAGGTGGTCTGGCGCCACGCGCACCAGATCGCGCTGCAGCAGCACTGCCTGGCGCCACCCCATC
TCGCTGCCACCAGAAAGGGTGTGCGCATGGTGATCATCATGGTCATCGCTTTCCTAATCTGCTGGCTGCC
CTACGCTGGGGTGGCGTTCTACATCTTCACCCATCAGGGCTCTGACTTTGGCCCCATCTTCATGACCATC
CCGGCTTTCTTTGCCAAGACTTCTGCCGTCTACAACCCCGTCATCTACATCATGATGAACAAGCAGTTCC
GCCGCGCCCTGTGGCTCCTGCTCTGTGGCTGTTTCCAGTCCAAAGTGCCCTTTCGTTCCAGGTCCCCCAG
CGAGGTCACAGAAACCAGCCAAGTGGCGCCTGCCTAAGAATTCCACCACACTGGACTAGTGGATCCGAGC
TCGGTACCAAGCTTAAGTTTAAACCGCTGATCAGCCTCGACTGTGCCTTCTAGTTGCCAGCCATCTGTTG
TTTGCCCCTCCCCCGTGCCTTCCTTGACCCTGGAAGGTGCCACTCCCACTGTCCTTTCCTAATAAAATGA
GGAAATTGCATCGCATTGTCTGAGTAGGTGTCATTCTATTCTGGGGGGTGGGGTGGGGCAGGACAGCAAG
GGGGAGGATTGGGAAGAGAATAGCAGGCATGCTGGGGATGCGGTGGGCTCTATGGCTTCTGAGGCGGAAA
GAACCAGCTGGGGCTCTAGGGGGTATCCCC
[124 nt withheld, positions 2271-2394]
C
[91 nt withheld, positions 2396-2486]
A
[49 nt withheld, positions 2488-2536]
CCTTTGACGTTGGAGTCCACGTTCTTT
[37 nt withheld, positions 2564-2600]
ACCCTATCTCGGTCTATTCTTTTGATTTATAAGGGATTTTGCCGATTTCGGCCTATTGGTTAAAAAATGA
GCTGATTTAACAAAAATTTAACGCGAATTAATTCTGTGGAATGTGTGTCAGTTAGGGTGTGGAAAGTCCC
CAGGCTCCCCAGCAGGCAGAAGTATGCAAAGCATGCATCTCAATTAGTCAGCAACCAGGTGTGGAAAGTC
CCCAGGCTCCCCAGCAGGCAGAAGTATGCAAAGCATGCATCTCAATTAGTCAGCAACCATAGTCCCGCCC
CTAACTCCGCCCATCCCGCCCCTAACTCCGCCCAGTTCCGCCCATTCTCCGCCCCATGGCTGACTAATTT
TTTTTATTTATGCAGAGGCCGAGGCCGCCTCTGCCTCTGAGCTATTCCAGAAGTAGTGAGGAGGCTTTTT
TGGAGGCCTAGGCTTTTGCAAAAAGCTCCCGGGAGCTTGTATATCCATTTTCGGATCTGATCAAGAGACA
GGATGAGGATCGTTTCGCATGATTGAACAAGATGGATTGCACGCAGGTTCTCCGGCCGCTTGGGTGGAGA
GGCTATTCGGCTATGACTGGGCACAACAGACAATCGGCTGCTCTGATGCCGCCGTGTTCCGGCTGTCAGC
GCAGGGGCGCCCGGTTCTTTTTGTCAAGACCGACCTGTCCGGTGCCCTGAATGAACTGCAGGACGAGGCA
GCGCGGCTATCGTGGCTGGCCACGACGGGCGTTCCTTGCGCAGCTGTGCTCGACGTTGTCACTGAAGCGG
GAAGGGACTGGCTGCTATTGGGCGAAGTGCCGGGGCAGGATCTCCTGTCATCTCACCTTGCTCCTGCCGA
GAAAGTATCCATCATGGCTGATGCAATGCGGCGGCTGCATACGCTTGATCCGGCTACCTGCCCATTCGAC
CACCAAGCGAAACATCGCATCGAGCGAGCACGTACTCGGATGGAAGCCGGTCTTGTCGATCAGGATGATC
TGGACGAAGAACATCAGGGGCTCGCGCCAGCCGAACTGTTCGCCAGGCTCAAGGCGCGCATGCCCGACGG
CGAGGATCTCGTCGTGACCCATGGCGATGCCTGCTTGCCGAATATCATGGTGGAAAATGGCCGCTTTTCT
GGATTCATCGACTGTGGCCGGCTGGGTGTGGCGGACCGCTATCAGGACATAGCGTTGGCTACCCGTGATA
TTGCTGAAGAACTTGGCGGCGAATGGGCTGACCGCTTCCTCGTGCTTTACGGTATCGCCGCTCCCGATTC
GCAGCGCATCGCCTTCTATCGCCTTCTTGACGAGTTCTTCTGAGCGGGACTCTGGGGTTCGAAATGACCG
ACCAAGCGACGCCCAACCTGCCATCACGAGATTTCGATTCCACCGCCGCCTTCTATGAAAGGTTGGGCTT
CGGAATCGTTTTCCGGGACGCCGGCTGGATGATCCTCCAGCGCGGGGATCTCATGCTGGAGTTCTTCGCC
CACCCCAACTTGTTTATTGCAGCTTATAATGGTTACAAATAAAGCAATAGCATCACAAATTTCACAAATA
AAGCATTTTTTTCACTGCATTCTAGTTGTGGTTTGTCCAAACTCATCAATGTATCTTATCATGTCTGTAT
ACCGTCGACCTCTAGCTAGAGCTTGGCGTAATCATGGTCATAGCTGTTTCCTGTGTGAAATTGTTATCCG
CTCACAATTCCACACAACATACGAGCCGGAAGCATAAAGTGTAAAGCCTGGGGTGCCTAATGAGTGAGCT
AACTCACATTAATTGCGTTGCGCTCACTGCCCGCTTTCCAGTCGGGAAACCTGTCGTGCCAGCTGCATTA
ATGAATCGGCCAACGCGCGGGGAGAGGCGGTTTGCGTATTGGGCGCTCTTGCGCTTCCTCGCTCACTGAC
TCGCTGCGCTCGGTCGTTCGGCTGCGGCGAGCGGTATCAGCTCACTCAAAGGCGGTAATACGGTTATCCA
CAGAATCAGGGGATAACGCAGGAAAGAACATGTGAGCAAAAGGCCAGCAAAAGGCCAGGAACCGTAAAAA
GGCCGCGTTGCTGGCGTTTTTCCATAGGCTCCGCCCCCCTGACGAGCATCACAAAAATCGACGCTCAAGT
CAGAGGTGGCGAAACCCGACAGGACTATAAAGATACCAGGCGTTTCCCCCTGGAAGCTCCCTCGTGCGCT
CTCCTGTTCCGACCCTGCCGCTTACCGGATACCTGTCCGCCTTTCTCCCTTCGGGAAGCGTGGCGCTTTC
TCATAGCTCACGCTGTAGGTATCTCAGTTCGGTGTAGGTCGTTCGCTCCAAGCTGGGCTGTGTGCACGAA
CCCCCCGTTCAGCCCGACCGCTGCGCCTTATCCGGTAACTATCGTCTTGAGTCCAACCCGGTAAGACACG
ACTTATCGCCACTGGCAGCAGCCACTGGTAACAGGATTAGCAGAGCGAGGTATGTAGGCGGTGCTACAGA
GTTCTTGAAGTGGTGGCCTAACTACGGCTACACTAGAAGAACAGTATTTGGTATCTGCGCTCTGCTGAAG
CCAGTTACCTTCGGAAAAAGAGTTGGTAGCTCTTGATCCGGCAAACAAACCACCGCTGGTAGCGGTGGTT
TTTTTGTTTGCAAGCAGCAGATTACGCGCAGAAAAAAAGGATCTCAAGAAGATCCTTTGATCTTTTCTAC
GGGGTCTGACGCTCAGTGGAACGAAAACTCACGTTAAGGGATTTTGGTCATGAGATTATCAAAAAGGATC
TTCACCTAGATCCTTTTAAATTAAAAATGAAGTTTTAAATCAATCTAAAGTATATATGAGTAAACTTGGT
CTGACAGTTACCAATGCTTAATCAGTGAGGCACCTATCTCAGCGATCTGTCTATTTCGTTCATCCATAGT
TGCCTGACTCCCCGTCGTGTAGATAACTACGATACGGGAGGGCTTACCATCTGGCCCCAGTGCTGCAATG
ATACCGCGGGACCCACGCTCACCGGCTCCAGATTTATCAGCAATAAACCAGCCAGCCGGAAGGGCCGAGC
GCAGAAGTGGTCCTGCAACTTTATCCGCCTCCATCCAGTCTATTAATTGTTGCCGGGAAGCTAGAGTAAG
TAGTTCGCCAGTTAATAGTTTGCGCAACGTTGTTGCCATTGCTACAGGCATCGTGGTGTCACGCTCGTCG
TTTGGTATGGCTTCATTCAGCTCCGGTTCCCAACGATCAAGGCGAGTTACATGATCCCCCATGTTGTGCA
AAAAAGCGGTTAGCTCCTTCGGTCCTCCGATCGTTGTCAGAAGTAAGTTGGCCGCAGTGTTATCACTCAT
GGTTATGGCAGCACTGCATAATTCTCTTACTGTCATGCCATCCGTAAGATGCTTTTCTGTGACTGGTGAG
TACTCAACCAAGTCATTCTGAGAATAGTGTATGCGGCGACCGAGTTGCTCTTGCCCGGCGTCAATACGGG
ATAATACCGCGCCACATAGCAGAACTTTAAAAGTGCTCATCATTGGAAAACGTTCTTCGGGGCGAAAACT
CTCAAGGATCTTACCACTGTTGAGATCCAGTTCGATGTAACCCACTCGTGCACCCAACTGATCTTCAGCA
TCTTTTACTTTCACCAGCGTTTCTGGGTGAGCAAAAACAGGAAGGCAAAATGCCGCAAAAAAGGGAATAA
GGGCGACACGGAAATGTTGAATACTCATACTCTTCCTTTTTCAATATTATTGAAGCATTTATCAGGGTTA
TTGTCTCATGAGCGGATACATATTTGAATGTATTTAGAAAAATAAACAAATAGGGGTTCCGCGCACATTT
CCCCGAAAAGTGCCACCTGACGTCGACGGATCGGGAGATCTCCCGATCCCCTATGGTGCACTCTCAGTAC
AATCTGCTCTGATGCCGCATAGTTAAGCCAGTATCTGCTCCCTGCTTGTGTGTTGGAGGTCGCTGAGTAG
TGCGCGAGCAAAATTTAAGCTACAACAAGGCAAGGCTTGACCGAC
