>Addgene plasmid #106002 | Opto-GPR6 | depositor partial sequence | sequence record 200765 | Opto-GPR6
ATGAAAACGATCATCGCCCTGAGCTACATCTTCTGCCTGGTATTCGCCATGTACACCGATATAGAGATGA
ACAGGCTGGGAAAGGATAGCCTCATGAACGGGACCGAGGGCCCAAACTTCTACGTGCCTTTCTCCAACAA
GACGGGCGTGGTGCGCAGCCCCTTCGAGGCCCCGCAGTACTACCTGGCGGAGCCATGGCAGTTCTCCATG
CTGGCCGCCTACATGTTCCTGCTGATCATGCTTGGCTTCCCCATCAACTTCCTCACGCTGTACGTCATCG
CGTCCACTCCGGCGCTGCGCACGCCCCTCAACTACATCCTGCTCAACCTGGCCGTGGCCGACCTCTTCAT
GGTGTTCGGGGGCTTCACCACCACCCTCTACACCTCTCTGCACGGGTACTTCGTCTTTGGGCCCACGGGC
TGCAACCTGGAGGGCTTCTTTGCCACCTTGGGCGGTGAAATTGCACTGTGGTCCTTGGTGGTCCTGGCCA
TCGAGCGGTACGTGGTGGTGTATAACGCGCTCACCTATTACTCGCGCCGGACCCTGTTGGGCGCCATCAT
GGGCGTCGCCTTCACCTGGGTCATGGCTCTGGCCTGTGCCGCGCCCCCCCTCGTCGGCTGGTCCAGGTAC
ATCCCGGAGGGCATGCAGTGCTCGTGCGGGATTGACTACTACACGCCCCACGAGGAAACCAACAATGAGT
CGTTCGTCATCTACATGTTCGTGGTCCACTTCATCATCCCCCTGATTGTCATATTCTTCTGCTACGGACG
CATCTGCCAGGTGGTCTGGCGCCACGCGCACCAGATCGCGCTGCAGCAGCACTGCCTGGCGCCACCCCAT
CTCGCTGCCACCAGAAAGGGTGTGCGCATGGTGATCATCATGGTCATCGCTTTCCTAATCTGCTGGCTGC
CCTACGCTGGGGTGGCGTTCTACATCTTCACCCATCAGGGCTCTGACTTTGGCCCCATCTTCATGACCAT
CCCGGCTTTCTTTGCCAAGACTTCTGCCGTCTACAACCCCGTCATCTACATCATGATGAACAAGCAGTTC
CGCCGCGCCCTGTGGCTCCTGCTCTGTGGCTGTTTCCAGTCCAAAGTGCCCTTTCGTTCCAGGTCCCCCA
GCGAGGTCACAGAAACCAGCCAAGTGGCGCCTGCCTAA
